>Addgene plasmid #194200 | pGL3-pSMANTIS_1kb_1 KLF2mut 449,732 | addgene full sequence | sequence record 381961 | Addgene NGS Result
GGTACCCTATGTCTGACACATAGTAGAGCTTAATAAACATTTTCTATTATTGCTACGGTTGTTGTTACTG
TTAGCAACATTGAGGCTGAGTAAAATGAATTCTTTTTGGATAGAAAGATGGTCTCATGGTCAAGTGTTTT
TACCCAAATCTCAAGGAGATTCTAAATAGCAGCTAAGAACCAGGGGATACTTCTCTGGCCAAAAGTCTAC
TGAGACAAGGTCTTGGGGGCAGAGGCTAGGCCAGGTAGTTTGTGGTGCACATAGAATCACTGTACCTACC
CAGCATGAAGGTGTTGGCCCCCAAGGAGCTAACTGGAGGGTAGCATGCTGGAAGACACTACCAGTGTTAT
AGGAGGCAAAAAGAAATTATTTAGGTAGACATTTAGGGTAAAGTGAGTCCCCAGCAGAAAACTTTCCTTT
TAACAAAAAGCAGCTCAAAAATAGCTCCCTTTCTAATCATATATAGTTAAAAAAAATCACTTCTCTTCTA
ACAACAAGTAACCTGAAAGTTCAGGCTGTAAAATACAGATAAGACAGCTCAAGCACAGAAGAAGGGGTGG
AAGTCTCCTGGGTAATTGCCAAACTTCACACTTATACAATGGGCCCCAGTAAAACAGTGGGTCTTAATAA
GCACATTCCTTTCCCTTTAGGTGCACTAAGATAGAGAAACTAAAAGCAGACTCATGGGGCGGATGCCTGC
AGCTGCAAGAAGATGTATGGGAACAGACACAGAAACTCTTTCTTTCAGATAAGCAAGACAAAGAAACACA
GACTAAGAGTCAGCCTATGTGGTCAGGGAATGGGATAAAAGCTGATAAAAAAAATTCTGCTCTATATAGA
TAGCACACTTGGTCGCAGCTAAACCATCAGGCCCTAAGAGGATAAGACATCCCCTCCTCATGAGGCCCCT
CCTCCCTAGACCATTTATAAAAACCCTGACATTTTTACTACTGCTTAGCAACCTGCTCGGGACCCCTCTC
TGTGACTGTGAGCTGTTCTGTTCTTTTGCCTAGCTAGCCCGGGCTCGAGATCTGCGATCTAAGTAAGCTT
GGCATTCCGGTACTGTTGGTAAAGCCACCATGGAAGACGCCAAAAACATAAAGAAAGGCCCGGCGCCATT
CTATCCGCTGGAAGATGGAACCGCTGGAGAGCAACTGCATAAGGCTATGAAGAGATACGCCCTGGTTCCT
GGAACAATTGCTTTTACAGATGCACATATCGAGGTGGACATCACTTACGCTGAGTACTTCGAAATGTCCG
TTCGGTTGGCAGAAGCTATGAAACGATATGGGCTGAATACAAATCACAGAATCGTCGTATGCAGTGAAAA
CTCTCTTCAATTCTTTATGCCGGTGTTGGGCGCGTTATTTATCGGAGTTGCAGTTGCGCCCGCGAACGAC
ATTTATAATGAACGTGAATTGCTCAACAGTATGGGCATTTCGCAGCCTACCGTGGTGTTCGTTTCCAAAA
AGGGGTTGCAAAAAATTTTGAACGTGCAAAAAAAGCTCCCAATCATCCAAAAAATTATTATCATGGATTC
TAAAACGGATTACCAGGGATTTCAGTCGATGTACACGTTCGTCACATCTCATCTACCTCCCGGTTTTAAT
GAATACGATTTTGTGCCAGAGTCCTTCGATAGGGACAAGACAATTGCACTGATCATGAACTCCTCTGGAT
CTACTGGTCTGCCTAAAGGTGTCGCTCTGCCTCATAGAACTGCCTGCGTGAGATTCTCGCATGCCAGAGA
TCCTATTTTTGGCAATCAAATCATTCCGGATACTGCGATTTTAAGTGTTGTTCCATTCCATCACGGTTTT
GGAATGTTTACTACACTCGGATATTTGATATGTGGATTTCGAGTCGTCTTAATGTATAGATTTGAAGAAG
AGCTGTTTCTGAGGAGCCTTCAGGATTACAAGATTCAAAGTGCGCTGCTGGTGCCAACCCTATTCTCCTT
CTTCGCCAAAAGCACTCTGATTGACAAATACGATTTATCTAATTTACACGAAATTGCTTCTGGTGGCGCT
CCCCTCTCTAAGGAAGTCGGGGAAGCGGTTGCCAAGAGGTTCCATCTGCCAGGTATCAGGCAAGGATATG
GGCTCACTGAGACTACATCAGCTATTCTGATTACACCCGAGGGGGATGATAAACCGGGCGCGGTCGGTAA
AGTTGTTCCATTTTTTGAAGCGAAGGTTGTGGATCTGGATACCGGGAAAACGCTGGGCGTTAATCAAAGA
GGCGAACTGTGTGTGAGAGGTCCTATGATTATGTCCGGTTATGTAAACAATCCGGAAGCGACCAACGCCT
TGATTGACAAGGATGGATGGCTACATTCTGGAGACATAGCTTACTGGGACGAAGACGAACACTTCTTCAT
CGTTGACCGCCTGAAGTCTCTGATTAAGTACAAAGGCTATCAGGTGGCTCCCGCTGAATTGGAATCCATC
TTGCTCCAACACCCCAACATCTTCGACGCAGGTGTCGCAGGTCTTCCCGACGATGACGCCGGTGAACTTC
CCGCCGCCGTTGTTGTTTTGGAGCACGGAAAGACGATGACGGAAAAAGAGATCGTGGATTACGTCGCCAG
TCAAGTAACAACCGCGAAAAAGTTGCGCGGAGGAGTTGTGTTTGTGGACGAAGTACCGAAAGGTCTTACC
GGAAAACTCGACGCAAGAAAAATCAGAGAGATCCTCATAAAGGCCAAGAAGGGCGGAAAGATCGCCGTGT
AATTCTAGAGTCGGGGCGGCCGGCCGCTTCGAGCAGACATGATAAGATACATTGATGAGTTTGGACAAAC
CACAACTAGAATGCAGTGAAAAAAATGCTTTATTTGTGAAATTTGTGATGCTATTGCTTTATTTGTAACC
ATTATAAGCTGCAATAAACAAGTTAACAACAACAATTGCATTCATTTTATGTTTCAGGTTCAGGGGGAGG
TGTGGGAGGTTTTTTAAAGCAAGTAAAACCTCTACAAATGTGGTAAAATCGATAAGGATCCGTCGACCGA
TGCCCTTGAGAGCCTTCAACCCAGTCAGCTCCTTCCGGTGGGCGCGGGGCATGACTATCGTCGCCGCACT
TATGACTGTCTTCTTTATCATGCAACTCGTAGGACAGGTGCCGGCAGCGCTCTTCCGCTTCCTCGCTCAC
TGACTCGCTGCGCTCGGTCGTTCGGCTGCGGCGAGCGGTATCAGCTCACTCAAAGGCGGTAATACGGTTA
TCCACAGAATCAGGGGATAACGCAGGAAAGAACATGTGAGCAAAAGGCCAGCAAAAGGCCAGGAACCGTA
AAAAGGCCGCGTTGCTGGCGTTTTTCCATAGGCTCCGCCCCCCTGACGAGCATCACAAAAATCGACGCTC
AAGTCAGAGGTGGCGAAACCCGACAGGACTATAAAGATACCAGGCGTTTCCCCCTGGAAGCTCCCTCGTG
CGCTCTCCTGTTCCGACCCTGCCGCTTACCGGATACCTGTCCGCCTTTCTCCCTTCGGGAAGCGTGGCGC
TTTCTCATAGCTCACGCTGTAGGTATCTCAGTTCGGTGTAGGTCGTTCGCTCCAAGCTGGGCTGTGTGCA
CGAACCCCCCGTTCAGCCCGACCGCTGCGCCTTATCCGGTAACTATCGTCTTGAGTCCAACCCGGTAAGA
CACGACTTATCGCCACTGGCAGCAGCCACTGGTAACAGGATTAGCAGAGCGAGGTATGTAGGCGGTGCTA
CAGAGTTCTTGAAGTGGTGGCCTAACTACGGCTACACTAGAAGAACAGTATTTGGTATCTGCGCTCTGCT
GAAGCCAGTTACCTTCGGAAAAAGAGTTGGTAGCTCTTGATCCGGCAAACAAACCACCGCTGGTAGCGGT
GGTTTTTTTGTTTGCAAGCAGCAGATTACGCGCAGAAAAAAAGGATCTCAAGAAGATCCTTTGATCTTTT
CTACGGGGTCTGACGCTCAGTGGAACGAAAACTCACGTTAAGGGATTTTGGTCATGAGATTATCAAAAAG
GATCTTCACCTAGATCCTTTTAAATTAAAAATGAAGTTTTAAATCAATCTAAAGTATATATGAGTAAACT
TGGTCTGACAGTTACCAATGCTTAATCAGTGAGGCACCTATCTCAGCGATCTGTCTATTTCGTTCATCCA
TAGTTGCCTGACTCCCCGTCGTGTAGATAACTACGATACGGGAGGGCTTACCATCTGGCCCCAGTGCTGC
AATGATACCGCGAGACCCACGCTCACCGGCTCCAGATTTATCAGCAATAAACCAGCCAGCCGGAAGGGCC
GAGCGCAGAAGTGGTCCTGCAACTTTATCCGCCTCCATCCAGTCTATTAATTGTTGCCGGGAAGCTAGAG
TAAGTAGTTCGCCAGTTAATAGTTTGCGCAACGTTGTTGCCATTGCTACAGGCATCGTGGTGTCACGCTC
GTCGTTTGGTATGGCTTCATTCAGCTCCGGTTCCCAACGATCAAGGCGAGTTACATGATCCCCCATGTTG
TGCAAAAAAGCGGTTAGCTCCTTCGGTCCTCCGATCGTTGTCAGAAGTAAGTTGGCCGCAGTGTTATCAC
TCATGGTTATGGCAGCACTGCATAATTCTCTTACTGTCATGCCATCCGTAAGATGCTTTTCTGTGACTGG
TGAGTACTCAACCAAGTCATTCTGAGAATAGTGTATGCGGCGACCGAGTTGCTCTTGCCCGGCGTCAATA
CGGGATAATACCGCGCCACATAGCAGAACTTTAAAAGTGCTCATCATTGGAAAACGTTCTTCGGGGCGAA
AACTCTCAAGGATCTTACCGCTGTTGAGATCCAGTTCGATGTAACCCACTCGTGCACCCAACTGATCTTC
AGCATCTTTTACTTTCACCAGCGTTTCTGGGTGAGCAAAAACAGGAAGGCAAAATGCCGCAAAAAAGGGA
ATAAGGGCGACACGGAAATGTTGAATACTCATACTCTTCCTTTTTCAATATTATTGAAGCATTTATCAGG
GTTATTGTCTCATGAGCGGATACATATTTGAATGTATTTAGAAAAATAAACAAATAGGGGTTCCGCGCAC
ATTTCCCCGAAAAGTGCCACCTG
[124 nt withheld, positions 5064-5187]
C
[91 nt withheld, positions 5189-5279]
A
[49 nt withheld, positions 5281-5329]
CCTTTGACGTTGGAGTCCACGTTCTTT
[37 nt withheld, positions 5357-5393]
ACCCTATCTCGGTCTATTCTTTTGATTTATAAGGGATTTTGCCGATTTCGGCCTATTGGTTAAAAAATGA
GCTGATTTAACAAAAATTTAACGCGAATTTTAACAAAATATTAACGCTTACAATTTGCCATTCGCCATTC
AGGCTGCGCAACTGTTGGGAAGGGCGATCGGTGCGGGCCTCTTCGCTATTACGCCAGCCCAAGCTACCAT
GATAAGTAAGTAATATTAAGGTACGGGAGGTACTTGGAGCGGCCGCAATAAAATATCTTTATTTTCATTA
CATCTGTGTGTTGGTTTTTTGTGTGAATCGATAGTACTAACATACGCTCTCCATCAAAACAAAACGAAAC
AAAACAAACTAGCAAAATAGGCTGTCCCCAGTGCAAGTGCAGGTGCCAGAACATTTCTCTATCGATA
Features (pLannotate 1.2.2; 11 found; start..end, strand, type, name):
   1080..2732    +  CDS            luciferase: firefly luciferase; luc+; enhanced luc+ version of the luciferase gene
   2773..2894    -  polyA_signal   SV40 poly(A) signal: SV40 polyadenylation signal
   2917..2985    -  CDS            large T antigen (fragment): large T antigen from SV40 (simian virus 40)
   3001..3133    +  CDS            TcR (fragment): tetracycline efflux protein; tet; confers resistance to tetracycline
   3313..3901    -  rep_origin     ori: high-copy-number ColE1/pMB1/pBR322/pUC origin of replication
   4072..4932    -  CDS            AmpR: β-lactamase; bla; confers resistance to ampicillin, carbenicillin, and related antibiotics
   4933..5037    -  promoter       AmpR promoter: bla
   5064..5492    +  rep_origin     f1 ori (sequence partly withheld): f1 bacteriophage origin of replication; arrow indicates direction of (+) strand synthesis
   5524..5591    -  CDS            lacZα (fragment): LacZα fragment of β-galactosidase; lacZ fragment
   5650..5698    +  polyA_signal   poly(A) signal: synthetic polyadenylation signal
   5712..5803    +  misc_feature   pause site: RNA polymerase II transcriptional pause signal from the human α2 globin gene
