[The description below was written by a language model from this plasmid's Addgene catalogue record and pLannotate feature annotations shown in this document.]
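Description:
pGL3-pSMANTIS_1kb_1 KLF2mut 449,732 is a firefly luciferase promoter-reporter plasmid of about 5.8 kb built on the pGL3 backbone. It is intended for transfection into mammalian cells and is propagated in E. coli. Maintenance in bacteria relies on a high-copy ColE1/pUC-type origin, with selection by ampicillin through the β-lactamase gene and its own promoter. An f1 bacteriophage origin is also present, which in principle allows single-stranded DNA production. Short annotated fragments of lacZα, the tetracycline resistance gene and SV40 large T antigen appear to be non-functional backbone remnants.

The insert is a roughly 1 kb region of the human SMANTIS promoter. SMANTIS is also known as MANTIS, AK125871 or ANXA4-AS. Two KLF binding sites in this promoter have been mutated, at positions 449 and 732. The promoter itself was not picked up by the automated annotation. However, the unannotated stretch upstream of the luc+ coding sequence (which begins near position 1080) matches the expected placement of such an insert. The cloning sites used are not recorded. Downstream, luc+ is terminated by the SV40 late polyadenylation signal. Upstream of the insert region, a synthetic poly(A) signal and the α2-globin RNA polymerase II pause site limit read-through transcription from the backbone, so that luciferase output reflects activity of the cloned promoter.

The construct's likely use is in reporter assays that test whether KLF-family factors (KLF2, according to the plasmid name) act on the SMANTIS promoter through these two sites. Such assays would probably compare it with a wild-type promoter counterpart, though the record does not describe one.
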