Addgene plasmid #194200: pGL3-pSMANTIS_1kb_1 KLF2mut 449,732
Purpose: Includes the promoter (1kb) of SMTS with 2 mutated KLF binding sites (position 449,732)
Depositing lab: Ralf Brandes & Matthias Leisegang. Depositing organization: Goethe-Universitaet Frankfurt am Main.
Backbone
  Vector backbone: pGL3
  Vector type: Luciferase
Growth in bacteria
  Bacterial resistance: Ampicillin, 100 μg/mL
  Growth temperature: 37°C
  Growth strain: DH5alpha
  Copy number: High Copy
Gene/Insert
  Gene/Insert name: SMANTIS promoter (1kb) (alt names: MANTIS promoter (1kb); AK125871 promoter (1kb))
  Species: H. sapiens (human)
  Mutation: 2 mutated KLF binding sites (position 449,732)
  Entrez Gene: SMANTIS (a.k.a. ANXA4-AS, n342419)
  Promoter: SMANTIS promoter (1kb), mutated
  Cloning method: Restriction Enzyme; 5′ cloning site Unknown (unknown if destroyed)
Terms and licenses: Academic/Nonprofit Terms; Industry Terms: Not Available to Industry
How to cite: pGL3-pSMANTIS_1kb_1 KLF2mut 449,732 was a gift from Ralf Brandes & Matthias Leisegang (Addgene plasmid # 194200 ; http://n2t.net/addgene:194200 ; RRID:Addgene_194200)
